Addgene plasmid #216027: AA226
Purpose: Fragmid fragment: (Cas protein) Cas7-11
Depositing lab: John Doench. Depositing organization: Broad Institute. Publication: Modular vector assembly enables rapid assessment of emerging CRISPR technologies. McGee AV, Liu YV, Griffith AL, Szegletes ZM, Wen B, Kraus C, Miller NW, Steger RJ, Escude Velasco B, Bosch JA, Zirin JD, Viswanatha R, Sontheimer EJ, Goodale A, Greene MA, Green TM, Doench JG. Cell Genom. 2024 Mar 13;4(3):100519. doi: 10.1016/j.xgen.2024.100519. PubMed 38484704.
Backbone
  Vector backbone: pUC57-Kan
  Vector type: CRISPR ; Fragment
Growth in bacteria
  Bacterial resistance: Kanamycin, 50 μg/mL
  Growth temperature: 37°C
  Growth strain: DH5alpha
  Copy number: Unknown
Gene/Insert
  Gene/Insert name: Cas7-11_v1.1 [Di]
  Species: Other
  Cloning method: Unknown
Resource information
  A portion of this plasmid was derived from a plasmid made by: Genscript ID: U752HHB110-3
Terms and licenses: Academic/Nonprofit Terms; Industry Terms: Not Available to Industry
Depositor comments: Please visit https://www.biorxiv.org/content/10.1101/2023.10.25.564061v1 for bioRxiv preprint.
How to cite: AA226 was a gift from John Doench (Addgene plasmid # 216027 ; http://n2t.net/addgene:216027 ; RRID:Addgene_216027)
