[The description below was written by a language model from this plasmid's Addgene catalogue record and pLannotate feature annotations shown in this document.]
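Description:
AA226 is a cloning-stage "fragment" plasmid from the Fragmid modular vector assembly toolkit, a system in which individual parts are held in separate donor plasmids and combined to build complete CRISPR vectors. It is built on the pUC57-Kan backbone and, at about 7.4 kb, is propagated in E. coli using a high-copy ColE1/pUC-type origin of replication with kanamycin selection conferred by the aph(3')-Ia aminoglycoside phosphotransferase gene. The feature table also picks up typical pUC-family remnants: partial bom and rop sequences, a lacI fragment, and the CAP binding site, lac promoter and lac operator, with a lacZα fragment lying on the far side of the cloning region.

The payload is the insert named Cas7-11_v1.1 [Di], filling the Cas protein module of the toolkit. Cas7-11 is a type III-E CRISPR effector, a single large protein that carries out crRNA-guided RNA targeting and cleavage. The automated annotation does not label this insert. However, the long unannotated stretch of roughly 4.9 kb between the lacZα fragment and the lac operator is where it presumably lies, interrupting the lacZα region as is usual for synthesized inserts in pUC57. The record attributes part of the plasmid to commercial gene synthesis. No eukaryotic promoter, terminator, tag or localization signal is annotated, and the record does not state the source organism beyond "Other", the flanking assembly sites or the cloning method. The plasmid is therefore best understood not as an expression vector but as a source of the Cas7-11 coding module, to be assembled with promoter, guide and selection fragments into destination vectors for evaluating CRISPR technologies.
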