Features (pLannotate 1.2.2; 9 found; start..end, strand, type, name):
    137..236     +  misc_feature   bom (fragment): basis of mobility region from pBR322
    242..399     -  CDS            lacZα (fragment): LacZα fragment of β-galactosidase; lacZ fragment
   5340..5356    -  protein_bind   lac operator: The lac repressor binds to the lac operator to inhibit transcription in E. coli. This inhibition can be relieved by adding lactose or isopropyl-β-D-thiogalactopyranoside (IPTG). lac repressor encoded by lacI
   5364..5394    -  promoter       lac promoter: promoter for the E. coli lac operon
   5409..5430    -  protein_bind   CAP binding site: CAP binding activates transcription in the presence of cAMP. E. coli catabolite activator protein
   5443..5535    -  CDS            lacI (fragment): lac repressor; lacI; The lac repressor binds to the lac operator to inhibit transcription in E. coli. This inhibition can be relieved by adding lactose or isopropyl-β-D-thiogalactopyranoside (IPTG).
   5718..6306    -  rep_origin     ori: high-copy-number ColE1/pMB1/pBR322/pUC origin of replication
   6484..7293    -  CDS            KanR: aminoglycoside phosphotransferase; aph(3')-Ia; confers resistance to kanamycin in bacteria or G418 (Geneticin®) in eukaryotes
   7400..35      +  CDS            rop (fragment) (across the origin): Rop protein, which maintains plasmids at low copy number; rop
>Addgene plasmid #216027 | AA226 | addgene full sequence | sequence record 431489 | Addgene NGS Result
TCGCGCGTTTCGGTGATGACGGTGAAAACCTCTGACACATGCAGCTCCCGGAGACGGTCACAGCTTGTCT
GTAAGCGGATGCCGGGAGCAGACAAGCCCGTCAGGGCGCGTCAGCGGGTGTTGGCGGGTGTCGGGGCTGG
CTTAACTATGCGGCATCAGAGCAGATTGTACTGAGAGTGCACCATATGCGGTGTGAAATACCGCACAGAT
GCGTAAGGAGAAAATACCGCATCAGGCGCCATTCGCCATTCAGGCTGCGCAACTGTTGGGAAGGGCGATC
GGTGCGGGCCTCTTCGCTATTACGCCAGCTGGCGAAAGGGGGATGTGCTGCAAGGCGATTAAGTTGGGTA
ACGCCAGGGTTTTCCCAGTCACGACGTTGTAAAACGACGGCCAGAGAATTCGAGCTCGGTACCTCGCGAA
TACATCTAGATGAAGACTGGCAGCACGACTACTATGAAGATTTCAATTGAATTCCTCGAGCCGTTTCGGA
TGACCAAATGGCAGGAAAGCACTAGGCGAAACAAGAACAACAAGGAATTTGTTCGCGGCCAAGCTTTTGC
AAGATGGCATAGAAATAAGAAGGATAACACAAAAGGGCGGCCTTACATAACTGGGACATTGCTGCGGTCC
GCAGTAATTAGAAGCGCGGAAAACCTGCTGACATTGAGTGATGGGAAAATTAGCGAAAAGACATGTTGTC
CTGGGAAATTTGATACGGAAGATAAAGACAGGTTGCTGCAATTGAGGCAGCGGTCCACCCTTCGTTGGAC
CGATAAGAACCCCTGTCCAGATAACGCTGAAACTTACTGCCCGTTTTGCGAACTTCTCGGGAGATCCGGT
AACGATGGAAAGAAGGCTGAGAAGAAGGATTGGCGCTTTCGTATTCATTTTGGCAATCTTTCCCTTCCAG
GGAAGCCCGATTTCGACGGGCCAAAAGCTATAGGCAGCCAACGGGTACTTAACAGGGTCGATTTCAAATC
CGGTAAGGCCCATGACTTCTTTAAGGCTTACGAAGTCGACCATACTAGGTTTCCCCGCTTCGAAGGGGAG
ATTACCATAGATAATAAAGTCAGCGCTGAAGCCAGGAAACTGCTCTGTGATTCTCTCAAGTTTACGGATC
GGCTGTGTGGAGCTCTGTGCGTAATCAGGTTCGATGAATATACACCAGCAGCCGATAGTGGGAAACAAAC
CGAAAATGTCCAAGCAGAACCGAATGCTAATCTCGCTGAAAAGACCGCAGAGCAAATTATTAGCATTCTG
GACGATAATAAGAAAACCGAATATACCCGCCTGCTTGCTGATGCTATTCGTTCACTCCGCCGCTCTAGTA
AACTTGTCGCTGGCTTGCCAAAGGATCATGACGGGAAGGATGACCATTACCTCTGGGATATCGGCAAGAA
GAAGAAAGACGAAAACTCTGTCACTATTAGGCAAATCCTTACGACCTCAGCAGACACCAAGGAACTCAAG
AATGCCGGAAAATGGAGAGAATTCTGCGAGAAGCTGGGTGAAGCGCTGTACCTCAAGAGTAAAGACATGA
GTGGCGGCCTGAAAATTACTCGGAGAATACTGGGCGATGCTGAATTCCATGGAAAGCCCGATCGGCTTGA
AAAGAGCCGGTCTGTGTCAATCGGATCTGTGTTGAAAGAAACTGTGGTATGCGGCGAACTGGTCGCTAAA
ACGCCCTTCTTCTTCGGAGCGATAGACGAAGATGCAAAACAAACCGACCTGCAAGTACTCCTCACTCCCG
ATAACAAGTATAGACTGCCAAGAAGCGCCGTGCGAGGTATACTCCGTCGAGATCTTCAAACCTATTTTGA
TAGCCCATGCAATGCTGAGTTGGGTGGACGGCCATGCATGTGTAAGACGTGTAGGATTATGAGAGGGATC
ACGGTGATGGATGCGCGCAGTGAGTACAATGCCCCGCCAGAAATAAGGCATCGTACCCGCATTAATCCCT
TCACAGGCACGGTTGCGGAAGGTGCCCTGTTTAATATGGAAGTAGCCCCCGAGGGGATTGTCTTTCCATT
TCAACTCCGGTACCGGGGCTCTGAAGATGGGCTGCCCGATGCACTGAAAACGGTGTTGAAATGGTGGGCT
GAGGGGCAGGCATTCATGAGTGGCGCTGCCTCAACCGGGAAGGGCCGATTCCGGATGGAAAATGCTAAAT
ATGAAACGCTGGATCTGAGCGACGAGAATCAAAGGAATGACTATCTTAAGAATTGGGGATGGCGTGACGA
GAAGGGGCTCGAGGAACTGAAGAAACGACTGAACTCAGGTCTGCCAGAGCCCGGTAATTATAGGGATCCA
AAATGGCACGAGATTAACGTTTCCATTGAGATGGCAAGCCCTTTTATTAATGGCGACCCAATCCGCGCAG
CCGTGGACAAACGTGGTACAGATGTGGTTACCTTCGTTAAGTATAAAGCTGAAGGGGAAGAGGCGAAACC
CGTATGTGCATACAAGGCCGAATCTTTTAGAGGGGTGATCAGAAGTGCCGTGGCACGCATTCATATGGAA
GATGGCGTCCCTTTGACTGAGTTGACTCACAGTGACTGTGAATGTCTCCTGTGCCAAATCTTTGGAAGTG
AGTATGAAGCCGGCAAAATAAGGTTTGAAGATCTCGTATTCGAAAGTGACCCGGAACCTGTGACCTTCGA
TCATGTGGCCATCGATAGATTCACTGGCGGTGCAGCTGATAAGAAGAAATTCGATGATTCCCCTCTGCCC
GGTAGCCCTGCAAGACCGCTCATGTTGAAAGGCTCCTTCTGGATCCGCAGGGACGTTCTCGAGGACGAAG
AGTACTGTAAGGCACTCGGTAAGGCTCTTGCAGATGTGAATAATGGCCTTTATCCCCTCGGTGGAAAGAG
CGCCATCGGCTACGGACAGGTCAAGAGTCTGGGTATAAAGGGAGATGATAAGAGGATTTCTCGCCTCATG
AATCCTGCCTTTGATGAGACAGATGTAGCCGTTCCAGAAAAGCCCAAAACTGATGCCGAGGTTCGCATCG
AGGCAGAGAAAGTATATTACCCACACTATTTCGTCGAACCCCATAAGAAGGTGGAACGCGAGGAGAAACC
CTGTGGTCATCAAAAGTTCCACGAGGGGCGACTGACAGGTAAAATTCGGTGTAAGCTCATTACCAAGACA
CCCCTCATCGTCCCAGATACTAGTAATGACGATTTCTTCAGACCTGCGGATAAAGAAGCTCGGAAGGAAA
AGGACGAATATCATAAATCATATGCTTTCTTCAGACTTCATAAACAAATCATGATTCCCGGGAGCGAATT
GAGAGGAATGGTGAGTAGTGTCTACGAAACTGTGACAAATTCTTGCTTCAGGATATTTGATGAGACTAAA
CGGTTGTCATGGCGGATGGATGCTGATCACCAGAATGTGCTGCAAGACTTTCTCCCAGGTCGAGTGACCG
CCGATGGGAAACATATACAAAAGTTTTCCGAAACTGCAAGGGTGCCTTTCTATGACAAAACGCAGAAACA
TTTTGACATTCTTGATGAGCAAGAAATTGCTGGTGAGAAACCTGTTCGGATGTGGGTCAAGCGTTTTATT
AAACGACTGAGCCTCGTTGATCCTGCTAAACACCCCCAGAAGAAACAAGACAATAAATGGAAAAGACGCA
AAGAAGGCATCGCCACATTTATAGAGCAAAAGAATGGCTCTTATTATTTTAACGTGGTCACCAATAATGG
CTGCACTTCTTTCCACTTGTGGCATAAACCTGACAATTTTGACCAGGAGAAACTCGAAGGCATACAGAAT
GGTGAGAAACTGGATTGCTGGGTAAGAGATAGTAGATACCAAAAGGCCTTTCAAGAGATACCCGAGAACG
ACCCAGACGGATGGGAGTGTAAAGAGGGCTACCTTCATGTCGTCGGCCCCAGCAAAGTAGAGTTTAGTGA
CAAGAAAGGGGATGTGATCAATAACTTTCAAGGAACACTCCCATCAGTTCCCAACGACTGGAAAACAATT
AGGACGAACGATTTTAAGAATAGGAAAAGGAAGAATGAACCTGTGTTTTGTTGTGAGGATGATAAGGGCA
ATTACTATACCATGGCTAAATATTGCGAAACCTTCTTCTTCGATCTGAAGGAGAACGAGGAATACGAGAT
CCCCGAGAAAGCAAGAATCAAATACAAAGAACTGCTCAGGGTCTATAACAACAATCCTCAAGCAGTGCCG
GAGAGCGTATTTCAGTCTAGAGTTGCCCGGGAAAACGTGGAAAAGCTGAAGTCCGGAGATCTTGTGTATT
TCAAACATAATGAAAAGTACGTAGAGGACATCGTCCCAGTGCGGATTTCCCGAACTGTAGACGATAGGAT
GATCGGCAAACGTATGAGCGCCGATCTGCGGCCGTGCCATGGAGATTGGGTGGAAGATGGTGATCTCAGT
GCCTTGAATGCATATCCCGAGAAAAGACTCCTCTTGCGCCACCCCAAAGGACTCTGCCCTGCTTGCCGGC
TCTTTGGAACCGGATCTTACAAGGGCAGAGTCAGGTTTGGATTCGCGTCACTCGAAAACGATCCGGAGTG
GCTGATCCCAGGCAAGAATCCCGGCGATCCGTTTCACGGCGGGCCGGTGATGCTCTCATTGTTGGAACGG
CCTCGCCCGACTTGGAGTATACCGGGATCCGACAATAAGTTTAAAGTGCCTGGCAGAAAGTTTTACGTCC
ACCACCACGCCTGGAAAACCATTAAGGACGGGAACCATCCCACAACAGGCAAAGCTATTGAACAAAGCCC
TAATAACCGCACTGTAGAAGCTCTCGCCGGCGGGAATTCCTTTAGCTTCGAAATTGCCTTTGAGAACCTG
AAAGAATGGGAGCTGGGTTTGCTCATCCACAGCCTGCAACTCGAAAAGGGTCTGGCGCATAAACTTGGAA
TGGCAAAGTCTATGGGATTTGGTTCAGTTGAAATTGACGTCGAATCAGTGCGCCTGAGAAAAGATTGGAA
GCAATGGCGGAATGGCAATTCCGAAATTCCCAACTGGTTGGGAAAAGGATTTGCTAAACTGAAGGAATGG
TTCCGGGACGAGCTCGATTTTATAGAAAATCTTAAGAAACTTCTTTGGTTTCCTGAGGGCGACCAAGCAC
CCCGGGTTTGCTACCCCATGCTGCGAAAGAAGGACGATCCTAATGGGAATAGCGGTTACGAAGAACTCAA
AGACGGGGAATTCAAGAAAGAAGATCGGCAGAAGAAGCTGACCACGCCGTGGACACCGTGGGCAGGGTCC
AAGTCTTCATCGGATCCCGGGCCCGTCGACTGCAGAGGCCTGCATGCAAGCTTGGTGTAATCATGGTCAT
AGCTGTTTCCTGTGTGAAATTGTTATCCGCTCACAATTCCACACAACATACGAGCCGGAAGCATAAAGTG
TAAAGCCTGGGGTGCCTAATGAGTGAGCTAACTCACATTAATTGCGTTGCGCTCACTGCCCGCTTTCCAG
TCGGGAAACCTGTCGTGCCAGCTGCATTAATGAATCGGCCAACGCGCGGGGAGAGGCGGTTTGCGTATTG
GGCGCTCTTCCGCTTCCTCGCTCACTGACTCGCTGCGCTCGGTCGTTCGGCTGCGGCGAGCGGTATCAGC
TCACTCAAAGGCGGTAATACGGTTATCCACAGAATCAGGGGATAACGCAGGAAAGAACATGTGAGCAAAA
GGCCAGCAAAAGGCCAGGAACCGTAAAAAGGCCGCGTTGCTGGCGTTTTTCCATAGGCTCCGCCCCCCTG
ACGAGCATCACAAAAATCGACGCTCAAGTCAGAGGTGGCGAAACCCGACAGGACTATAAAGATACCAGGC
GTTTCCCCCTGGAAGCTCCCTCGTGCGCTCTCCTGTTCCGACCCTGCCGCTTACCGGATACCTGTCCGCC
TTTCTCCCTTCGGGAAGCGTGGCGCTTTCTCATAGCTCACGCTGTAGGTATCTCAGTTCGGTGTAGGTCG
TTCGCTCCAAGCTGGGCTGTGTGCACGAACCCCCCGTTCAGCCCGACCGCTGCGCCTTATCCGGTAACTA
TCGTCTTGAGTCCAACCCGGTAAGACACGACTTATCGCCACTGGCAGCAGCCACTGGTAACAGGATTAGC
AGAGCGAGGTATGTAGGCGGTGCTACAGAGTTCTTGAAGTGGTGGCCTAACTACGGCTACACTAGAAGAA
CAGTATTTGGTATCTGCGCTCTGCTGAAGCCAGTTACCTTCGGAAAAAGAGTTGGTAGCTCTTGATCCGG
CAAACAAACCACCGCTGGTAGCGGTGGTTTTTTTGTTTGCAAGCAGCAGATTACGCGCAGAAAAAAAGGA
TCTCAAGAAGATCCTTTGATCTTTTCTACGGGGTCTGACGCTCAGTGGAACGAAAACTCACGTTAAGGGA
TTTTGGTCATGAGATTATCAAAAAGGATCTTCACCTAGATCCTTTTAAATTAAAAATGAAGTTTTAAATC
AAGCCCAATCTGAATAATGTTACAACCAATTAACCAATTCTGATTAGAAAAACTCATCGAGCATCAAATG
AAACTGCAATTTATTCATATCAGGATTATCAATACCATATTTTTGAAAAAGCCGTTTCTGTAATGAAGGA
GAAAACTCACCGAGGCAGTTCCATAGGATGGCAAGATCCTGGTATCGGTCTGCGATTCCGACTCGTCCAA
CATCAATACAACCTATTAATTTCCCCTCGTCAAAAATAAGGTTATCAAGTGAGAAATCACCATGAGTGAC
GACTGAATCCGGTGAGAATGGCAAAAGTTTATGCATTTCTTTCCAGACTTGTTCAACAGGCCAGCCATTA
CGCTCGTCATCAAAATCACTCGCATCAACCAAACCGTTATTCATTCGTGATTGCGCCTGAGCGAGACGAA
ATACGCGATCGCTGTTAAAAGGACAATTACAAACAGGAATCGAATGCAACCGGCGCAGGAACACTGCCAG
CGCATCAACAATATTTTCACCTGAATCAGGATATTCTTCTAATACCTGGAATGCTGTTTTTCCGGGGATC
GCAGTGGTGAGTAACCATGCATCATCAGGAGTACGGATAAAATGCTTGATGGTCGGAAGAGGCATAAATT
CCGTCAGCCAGTTTAGTCTGACCATCTCATCTGTAACATCATTGGCAACGCTACCTTTGCCATGTTTCAG
AAACAACTCTGGCGCATCGGGCTTCCCATACAAGCGATAGATTGTCGCACCTGATTGCCCGACATTATCG
CGAGCCCATTTATACCCATATAAATCAGCATCCATGTTGGAATTTAATCGCGGCCTCGACGTTTCCCGTT
GAATATGGCTCATAACACCCCTTGTATTACTGTTTATGTAAGCAGACAGTTTTATTGTTCATGATGATAT
ATTTTTATCTTGTGCAATGTAACATCAGAGATTTTGAGACACGGGCCAGAGCTGCA
